Addgene plasmid #53758: pEGFP-C3-Sec8
Purpose: pEGFP-C3 plasmid that expresses Sec8
Depositing lab: Channing Der. Depositing organization: University of North Carolina at Chapel Hill. Publication: Ral and Rheb GTPase activating proteins integrate mTOR and GTPase signaling in aging, autophagy, and tumor cell invasion. Martin TD, Chen XW, Kaplan RE, Saltiel AR, Walker CL, Reiner DJ, Der CJ. Mol Cell. 2014 Jan 23;53(2):209-20. doi: 10.1016/j.molcel.2013.12.004. Epub 2014 Jan 2. PubMed 24389102.
Backbone
  Vector backbone: pEGFP-C3
  Backbone size w/o insert (bp): 4700
  Total vector size (bp): 7626
  Vector type: Mammalian Expression
  Selectable markers: Neomycin (select with G418)
Growth in bacteria
  Bacterial resistance: Kanamycin, 50 μg/mL
  Growth temperature: 37°C
  Growth strain: DH5alpha
  Copy number: Unknown
Gene/Insert
  Gene/Insert name: Sec8 (alt names: EXOC4; SEC8P; SEC8L1)
  Species: H. sapiens (human)
  Insert size (bp): 2926
  Entrez Gene: EXOC4 (a.k.a. SEC8, SEC8L1, Sec8p)
  Tag / fusion protein: GFP (N terminal on backbone)
  Cloning method: Restriction Enzyme; 5′ cloning site XhoI (not destroyed); 3′ cloning site BamHI (destroyed during cloning)
  Sequencing primers: 5′ EGFP-C
Terms and licenses: Academic/Nonprofit Terms; Industry Terms: Not Available to Industry
How to cite: pEGFP-C3-Sec8 was a gift from Channing Der (Addgene plasmid # 53758 ; http://n2t.net/addgene:53758 ; RRID:Addgene_53758)
