[The description below was written by a language model from this plasmid's Addgene catalogue record.]
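Description:
pEGFP-C3-Sec8 is a mammalian expression plasmid of about 7.6 kb, built on the pEGFP-C3 backbone (about 4.7 kb), that produces human Sec8 (EXOC4, also known as SEC8L1 or Sec8p) fused to GFP. The roughly 2.9 kb Sec8 insert was placed by restriction cloning between the XhoI and BamHI sites of the polylinker. The XhoI site was retained and the BamHI site was destroyed during cloning. Because the C-series EGFP vectors position the multiple cloning site downstream of the fluorescent protein coding sequence, the GFP tag contributed by the backbone sits at the N terminus of Sec8. The plasmid is propagated in E. coli under kanamycin selection, and the neomycin resistance marker allows G418 selection of transfected mammalian cells, for example to derive stable lines. The record does not state the promoter, polyadenylation signal or origins of replication, and no feature table is supplied. The copy number is listed as unknown. pEGFP-C vectors conventionally drive the fusion from a CMV immediate-early promoter, but this is a general property of the vector family rather than something recorded here.

Sec8 is a subunit of the exocyst, the multiprotein complex that tethers secretory vesicles to the plasma membrane. The stated purpose is simply expression of Sec8. A GFP-tagged version is suited to following the protein's subcellular localisation by fluorescence microscopy in cultured cells, or to detecting or isolating it through the GFP moiety. The associated publication concerns Ral and Rheb GTPase-activating proteins and their links to mTOR signalling, autophagy and tumour cell invasion, which suggests the construct was used to study the exocyst in that setting.
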