>Addgene plasmid #53758 | pEGFP-C3-Sec8 | addgene partial sequence | sequence record 92168 | EGFP-C 5'-CATGGTCCTGCTGGAGTTCGTG-3'
GGCATGGACGAGCTGTACAAGTACTCAGATCTCGAGATGGCGGCAGAAGCAGCTGGTGGGAAATACAGAA
GCACAGTCAGCAAAAGCAAAGACCCCTCGGGGCTGCTCATCTCTGTGATCAGGACTCTGTCTACTAGTGA
CGATGTCGAAGACAGGGAAAATGAAAAGGGTCGCCTTGAAGAAGCCTACGAGAAATGTGACCGTGACCTG
GATGAATTGATTGTACAGCACTACACAGAATTGACGACAGCCATTCGCACATACCAGAGCATCACAGAGC
GCATCACTAACTCCCGAAATAAAATAAAGCAGGTAAAAGAGAACCTGCTTTCATGCAAGATGCTGCTGCA
CTGCAAACGGGATGAGCTTCGGAAACTGTGGATTGAAGGAATTGAGCATAAGCATGTCCTGAACTTGTTG
GATGAAATTGAGAATATCAAGCAAGTGCCTCAAAAGCTGGAACAGTGCATGGCCAGCAAGCACTATCTCA
GTGCCACTGACATGTTGGTGTCAGCAGTTGAGTCTTTGGAGGGCCCCCTGCTCCAGGTGGAAGGACTGAG
TGACCTTCGACTAGAGCTTCACAGCAAGAAGATGAACCTTCACTTGGTTCTCATAGATGAACTACACCGG
CACCTGTACATCAAATCGACTAGCCGAGTTGTGCAGCGTAACAAGGAAAAAGGGAAAATCAGCTCCCTCG
TGAAAGATGCTTCTGTTCCTCTGATTGATGTTACAAACCTCCCTACTCCTCGAAAATTCCTTGATACCTC
TCACTATTCTACTGCTGGAAGCTCAAGTGTGAGGGAGATAAATCTGCA
