>Addgene plasmid #53758 | pEGFP-C3-Sec8 | addgene partial sequence | sequence record 92174 | SV40pA-R 5'-GAAATTTGTGATGCTATTGC-3'
GCTGCAATAAACAAGTTAACAACAACAATTGCATTCATTTTATGTTTCAGGTTCAGGGGGAGGTGTGGGA
GGTTTTTTAAAGCAAGTAAAACCTCTACAAATGTGGTATGGCTGATTATGATCAGTTATCTAGATCCGGT
GGATCTCTAAACGGTAGTTATCTTCTTGTCCTTGGTGGCTTGCTTGATGGCAGCCTGCTCGCAGATGATC
TCTTTGAGCCTCTGCAGCCTCGTGTTCTGGGTGGTCAGTTCCCCCACCCCAGTTTGGCTGCGGTGCAGCA
GGGTCAGAGCGTGGATGTACTCCAGCTCCGTGTACTTCACACCCTGGTCCACCACCAGGTTCAGGAGCTC
GTCAGCTGTGTTGTAAAGCATCTCGTAGTACTGCCTTGCAAAGTCCAGGTCTGCCTCCCGCGACATGGTG
ATGTTGGTCAAATTCTGCTGAAGAACAAAAATGTTCCTACACATTTTCTTGATGCCAGACTCACTGATGC
GCCTGAAGTACTGGGCACCATTAATGAGGATGCAGGAGATCAGGTGGCCCAGGCCTTCGAAGATATACTG
GAACTTGTGCTGCTGAAGGCTGGCGCTCATGGCCTCTTCAATGGCGCTGATATCTTTGTTGAGCTTGACC
ACCAGGGGGTCATAATCCATACTTTCCACATTAGCCACAATGGCATAGTTCCCCTCCTTTGCAAGA
